>Addgene plasmid #107619 | Gsp_porcupine-1 | addgene full sequence | sequence record 208374 | Addgene NGS Result
GTAAAACGACGGCCAGTCTTAAGCAAAAAACCCCTCAAGACCCGTTTAGAGGCCCCAAGGGGTTATGCTA
GGAAGTAATACGACTCACTATAGGGAGACCGGCAGATCTGATATCATCGATGAATTCGAGCTCCACCGCG
GTGGCGGCCGCTCTAGAACTAGTGGATCCACCGGTTCCATGGCTAGCGGCATTACCATCCCGATGTTATG
GGTATCCCAGTGGATCAAATAAATTTTATTGTTTGCAGTTTATTATCAATTGGATTAGGTCAATTAATGA
GATACAAATTTCCTCCAAACAAAGTCTCTGGAAATATTAGAGGCCTAATTGAAACATTCTTTGGAATTTT
AATAGTACTTTTCTGTTACGGATATCAAGTGAAATATTTGTTGCTACAATCTACTGTTTCGTATATTTTA
TTACTGCTGCTACCTTCAAAAATATCAGCACATCTAGTAACTTACTGGTGCATGGGATTTATGGCAGTGG
TTCATTTATACAGAATGCATTACGATTATGGTGGTTATACACTCGATATATCAGGTCCAGTGATGATACA
AACACAAAAGTTAACTAGTCTTGCATTTAATCTTCTTGATGGACATCGACTAAATCAAGGAATAAAATTA
ATTCAGAAAAATCATGAATCTCATGCTGTGAAAAAGTTACCAGATGCCATAAAGTTTTTTGGTTATACAT
TCTATTTTCACGGTATTTTAGCAGGTCCATTTGTATTCTATAACGAATATAAAGAATATATTATTGGTTA
TAATGACAAACATATTCCTTGTGCAAAGAAGCAATTATCTGCAGCTTTGTGTCTATCAGCAATTCATGGT
TTATTAACGGCGTACGTAGCACCACAATTTCCATACATATTTGTGTGCAGTACTGATTATCAACGAATGC
ATATGACTCGTCGAATAATGTTTACAATGATATCATTTTTTCTCGTTCGTCAAAAATATTATTTTGCATG
GTCAATGGTTGAAGCTGGAGCTCTTAGTACTGGTTTAGGATATTGTGGGAAGGATAAAAATGGGGAAAAT
AATTGGTCTAGAGTAAAAAACTATGATTTTATGGCAATAGAAAGTGGTAGCAGTTTGAAGATATTAGTTG
ACGGTTGGAATATTTCTACAACGAGATGGTTACGAGAACTGATTTATGAACGAGCTCCTCTATTTTGCAG
AACAATAATGGTTTTTACAGTTAGTGCATTTTGGCATGGTTTTTATCCTGGTTATTACATGATGTTTTTA
ACATTTTCTCTATTTACTTTTTGCGCAAGAACTGTAAGAAAACATATTCGACCCCTATTTCTAGTCAACG
GGTAGAATTGGCCGGGCCCGGTACCCAATTCGCCCTATAGTGAGTCGTATTACTTCCACATAACCCCTTG
GGGCCTCTAAACGGGTCTTGAGGGGTTTTTTGAGGATCCCCTATAGTGAGTCGTATTACATGGTCATAGC
TGTTTCCTGGCAGCTCTGGCCCGTGTCTCAAAATCTCTGATGTTACATTGCACAAGATAAAAATATATCA
TCATGAACAATAAAACTGTCTGCTTACATAAACAGTAATACAAGGGGTGTTATGAGCCATATTCAACGGG
AAACGTCGAGGCCGCGATTAAATTCCAACATGGATGCTGATTTATATGGGTATAAATGGGCTCGCGATAA
TGTCGGGCAATCAGGTGCGACAATCTATCGCTTGTATGGGAAGCCCGATGCGCCAGAGTTGTTTCTGAAA
CATGGCAAAGGTAGCGTTGCCAATGATGTTACAGATGAGATGGTCAGACTAAACTGGCTGACGGAATTTA
TGCCTCTTCCGACCATCAAGCATTTTATCCGTACTCCTGATGATGCATGGTTACTCACCACTGCGATCCC
CGGAAAAACAGCATTCCAGGTATTAGAAGAATATCCTGATTCAGGTGAAAATATTGTTGATGCGCTGGCA
GTGTTCCTGCGCCGGTTGCATTCGATTCCTGTTTGTAATTGTCCTTTTAACAGCGATCGCGTATTTCGTC
TCGCTCAGGCGCAATCACGAATGAATAACGGTTTGGTTGATGCGAGTGATTTTGATGACGAGCGTAATGG
CTGGCCTGTTGAACAAGTCTGGAAAGAAATGCATAAACTTTTGCCATTCTCACCGGATTCAGTCGTCACT
CATGGTGATTTCTCACTTGATAACCTTATTTTTGACGAGGGGAAATTAATAGGTTGTATTGATGTTGGAC
GAGTCGGAATCGCAGACCGATACCAGGATCTTGCCATCCTATGGAACTGCCTCGGTGAGTTTTCTCCTTC
ATTACAGAAACGGCTTTTTCAAAAATATGGTATTGATAATCCTGATATGAATAAATTGCAGTTTCATTTG
ATGCTCGATGAGTTTTTCTAATCAGAATTGGTTAATTGGTTGTAACACTGGCAGAGCATTACGCTGACTT
GACGGGACGGCGCAAGCTCATGACCAAAATCCCTTAACGTGAGTTACGCGTCGTTCCACTGAGCGTCAGA
CCCCGTAGAAAAGATCAAAGGATCTTCTTGAGATCCTTTTTTTCTGCGCGTAATCTGCTGCTTGCAAACA
AAAAAACCACCGCTACCAGCGGTGGTTTGTTTGCCGGATCAAGAGCTACCAACTCTTTTTCCGAAGGTAA
CTGGCTTCAGCAGAGCGCAGATACCAAATACTGTTCTTCTAGTGTAGCCGTAGTTAGGCCACCACTTCAA
GAACTCTGTAGCACCGCCTACATACCTCGCTCTGCTAATCCTGTTACCAGTGGCTGCTGCCAGTGGCGAT
AAGTCGTGTCTTACCGGGTTGGACTCAAGACGATAGTTACCGGATAAGGCGCAGCGGTCGGGCTGAACGG
GGGGTTCGTGCACACAGCCCAGCTTGGAGCGAACGACCTACACCGAACTGAGATACCTACAGCGTGAGCT
ATGAGAAAGCGCCACGCTTCCCGAAGGGAGAAAGGCGGACAGGTATCCGGTAAGCGGCAGGGTCGGAACA
GGAGAGCGCACGAGGGAGCTTCCAGGGGGAAACGCCTGGTATCTTTATAGTCCTGTCGGGTTTCGCCACC
TCTGACTTGAGCGTCGATTTTTGTGATGCTCGTCAGGGGGGCGGAGCCTATGGAAAAACGCCAGCAACGC
GGCCTTTTTACGGTTCCTGGCCTTTTGCTGGCCTTTTGCTCACATGTTCTTTCCTGCGTTATCCCCTGAT
TCTGTGGATAACCGTATTACCGCCTTTGAGTGAGCTGATACCGCTCGCCGCAGCCGAACGACCGAGCGCA
GCGAGTCAGTGAGCGAGGAAGCGGAAGAGCGCCCAATACGCAAACCGCCTCTCCCCGCGCGTTGGCCGAT
TCATTAATGCAGCTGGCACGACAGGTTTCCCGACTGGAAAGCGGGCAGTGAGCGCAACGCAATTAATACG
CGTACCGCTAGCCAGGAAGAGTTTGTAGAAACGCAAAAAGGCCATCCGTCAGGATGGCCTTCTGCTTAGT
TTGATGCCTGGCAGTTTATGGCGGGCGTCCTGCCCGCCACCCTCCGGGCCGTTGCTTCACAACGTTCAAA
TCCGCTCCCGGCGGATTTGTCCTACTCAGGAGAGCGTTCACCGACAAACAACAGATAAAACGAAAGGCCC
AGTCTTCCGACTGAGCCTTTCGTTTTATTTGATGCCTGGCAGTTCCCTACTCTCGCGTTAACGCTAGCAT
GGATGTTTTCCCAGTCACGACGTT
Features (pLannotate 1.2.2; 12 found; start..end, strand, type, name):
     24..71      -  terminator     T7 terminator: transcription terminator for bacteriophage T7 RNA polymerase
     76..94      +  promoter       T7 promoter: promoter for bacteriophage T7 RNA polymerase
    128..174     +  misc_feature   MCS (fragment): pBluescript multiple cloning site
   1364..1382    -  promoter       T7 promoter: promoter for bacteriophage T7 RNA polymerase
   1389..1432    +  terminator     T7 terminator (fragment): transcription terminator for bacteriophage T7 RNA polymerase
   1440..1458    -  promoter       T7 promoter: promoter for bacteriophage T7 RNA polymerase
   1592..2401    +  CDS            KanR: aminoglycoside phosphotransferase; aph(3')-Ia; confers resistance to kanamycin in bacteria or G418 (Geneticin®) in eukaryotes
   2548..3136    +  rep_origin     ori: high-copy-number ColE1/pMB1/pBR322/pUC origin of replication
   3319..3411    +  CDS            lacI (fragment): lac repressor; lacI; The lac repressor binds to the lac operator to inhibit transcription in E. coli. This inhibition can be relieved by adding lactose or isopropyl-β-D-thiogalactopyranoside (IPTG).
   3466..3493    -  terminator     rrnB T2 terminator: transcription terminator T2 from the E. coli rrnB gene
   3625..3668    +  terminator     rrnB T1 terminator: Escherichia coli rrnB; transcription terminator T1 from the E. coli rrnB gene
   3715..17      -  CDS            lacZα (fragment) (across the origin): LacZα fragment of β-galactosidase; lacZ fragment
