[The description below was written by a language model from this plasmid's Addgene catalogue record and pLannotate feature annotations shown in this document.]
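Description:
Gsp_porcupine-1 is a small bacterial plasmid built on the pPR-T4P backbone, a vector designed for producing RNA from cloned cDNA fragments for planarian work. It is propagated in E. coli using a high-copy ColE1/pUC-type origin and selected with kanamycin through an aminoglycoside phosphotransferase (KanR) gene. Fragments of lacI and lacZα, along with rrnB T1 and T2 terminators, are also detected in the backbone and appear to be remnants of parental vectors rather than functional parts.

The payload is a porcupine-1 fragment, inserted by ligation-independent cloning. The insert itself is not annotated in the feature table, but it presumably occupies the unannotated gap between a forward-facing T7 promoter and a reverse-facing T7 promoter. These convergent T7 promoters are each backed by a T7 terminator, so T7 RNA polymerase can transcribe both strands of the insert and generate complementary transcripts that anneal into double-stranded RNA, the trigger for RNAi. An additional T7 promoter lies just outside this cassette. The same promoter arrangement allows single-strand riboprobe templates to be made for in situ hybridization, matching the stated purpose of RNAi and in situ hybridization studies in planarians; the associated publication concerns classroom activities on regeneration and stem cell biology.

Two points in the record do not line up neatly. The species is listed as Giardia sp., which sits oddly with the planarian purpose. In addition, the listed backbone (2636 bp) and insert (1480 bp) sizes sum to more than the 3,734 nt sequenced record, and the gap between the flanking T7 promoters is somewhat shorter than the stated insert size.
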