Addgene plasmid #107619: Gsp_porcupine-1
Purpose: In situ hybridization and RNAi studies in planarians
Depositing lab: Alejandro Sánchez. Depositing organization: Stowers Institute for Medical Research. Publication: Hands-On Classroom Activities for Exploring Regeneration and Stem Cell Biology with Planarians. Accorsi A, Williams MM, Ross EJ, Robb SMC, Elliott SA, Tu KC, Sanchez Alvarado A. The American Biology Teacher 79(3):208-223. Mar 2017. 10.1525/abt.2017.79.3.208.
Backbone
  Vector backbone: pPR-T4P
  Backbone size w/o insert (bp): 2636
  Vector type: RNAi ; In situ hybridization
Growth in bacteria
  Bacterial resistance: Kanamycin, 50 μg/mL
  Growth temperature: 37°C
  Growth strain: DH5alpha
  Copy number: Unknown
Gene/Insert
  Gene/Insert name: porcupine-1
  Species: Giardia sp.
  Insert size (bp): 1480
  Cloning method: Ligation Independent Cloning
Terms and licenses: Academic/Nonprofit Terms; Industry Terms: Not Available to Industry
How to cite: Gsp_porcupine-1 was a gift from Alejandro Sánchez (Addgene plasmid # 107619 ; http://n2t.net/addgene:107619 ; RRID:Addgene_107619)
