>Addgene plasmid #107619 | Gsp_porcupine-1 | depositor full sequence | sequence record 202975 | Full Sequence
GGCCGGAATTGTAGAGTAAGAACAAAAAACATTGCTAAAATATGTCCAAAAAAGTAATAAGGTTTCCAAA
ACAAAAGTCCTGACTGGAATTCTAATAAATAAAATGGGCCCTGTCCATAATTTAAAGCCAAATTAGTAAA
AATTTTTGTTAAAATATGATAAAGTTGAAGAGTTATTGGATTGACTAGAAATAGGGGTCGAATATGTTTT
CTTACAGTTCTTGCGCAAAAAGTAAATAGAGAAAATGTTAAAAACATCATGTAATAACCAGGATAAAAAC
CATGCCAAAATGCACTAACTGTAAAAACCATTATTGTTCTGCAAAATAGAGGAGCTCGTTCATAAATCAG
TTCTCGTAACCATCTCGTTGTAGAAATATTCCAACCGTCAACTAATATCTTCAAACTGCTACCACTTTCT
ATTGCCATAAAATCATAGTTTTTTACTCTAGACCAATTATTTTCCCCATTTTTATCCTTCCCACAATATC
CTAAACCAGTACTAAGAGCTCCAGCTTCAACCATTGACCATGCAAAATAATATTTTTGACGAACGAGAAA
AAATGATATCATTGTAAACATTATTCGACGAGTCATATGCATTCGTTGATAATCAGTACTGCACACAAAT
ATGTATGGAAATTGTGGTGCTACGTACGCCGTTAATAAACCATGAATTGCTGATAGACACAAAGCTGCAG
ATAATTGCTTCTTTGCACAAGGAATATGTTTGTCATTATAACCAATAATATATTCTTTATATTCGTTATA
GAATACAAATGGACCTGCTAAAATACCGTGAAAATAGAATGTATAACCGAAAAACTTTATGGCATCTGGT
AACTTTTTCACAGCATGAGATTCATGATTTTTCTGAATTAATTTTATTCCTTGATTTAGTCGATGTCCAT
CAAGAAGATTAAATGCAAGACTAGTTAACTTTTGTGTTTGTATCATCACTGGACCTGATATATCGAGTGT
ATAACCACCATAATCGTAATGCATTCTGTATAAATGAACCACTGCCATAAATCCCATGCACCAGTAAGTT
ACTAGATGTGCTGATATTTTTGAAGGTAGCAGCAGTAATAAAATATACGAAACAGTAGATTGTAGCAACA
AATATTTCACTTGATATCCGTAACAGAAAAGTACTATTAAAATTCCAAAGAATGTTTCAATTAGGCCTCT
AATATTTCCAGAGACTTTGTTTGGAGGAAATTTGTATCTCATTAATTGACCTAATCCAATTGATAATAAA
CTGCAAACAATAAAATTTATTTGATCCACTGGGATACCCATAACATTCGATAATGGAGCCAAAATCGTGG
ATCCACCATAAAATTGAGACATTATTCTCTAAAATTGTCGTAAAATCAAAAGTGATTAATTTGTTTTAAA
ATGTAAATTATATTTTAATGAATCATGAAATTATGATTGGCTGCATGCAGATTCACATGACATCGAACCA
CTAGCTTTCT
